Addgene plasmid #32732: -962 human cyclin D1 promoter CREB site mutant pGL3Basic
Depositing lab: Frank McCormick. Depositing organization: University of California, San Francisco (UCSF). Publication: Beta-catenin regulates expression of cyclin D1 in colon carcinoma cells. Tetsu O, McCormick F. Nature. 1999 Apr 1;398(6726):422-6. 10.1038/18884 PubMed 10201372.
Backbone
  Vector backbone: pGL3Basic
  Backbone manufacturer: Promega
  Backbone size w/o insert (bp): 4818
  Vector type: Luciferase
Growth in bacteria
  Bacterial resistance: Ampicillin, 100 μg/mL
  Growth temperature: 37°C
  Growth strain: DH5alpha
  Copy number: High Copy
Gene/Insert
  Gene/Insert name: CCND1 Promoter
  Species: H. sapiens (human)
  Insert size (bp): 1096
  Mutation: -51 CREB site TAACGTCA deletion
  Entrez Gene: CCND1 (a.k.a. BCL1, D11S287E, PRAD1, U21B31)
  Promoter: -962 CCND1 Promoter
  Cloning method: Restriction Enzyme; 5′ cloning site KpnI (not destroyed); 3′ cloning site Hind3 (not destroyed)
  Sequencing primers: 5′ RVprimer3; 3′ GLprimer2
Terms and licenses: Academic/Nonprofit Terms; Industry Terms: Not Available to Industry
How to cite: -962 human cyclin D1 promoter CREB site mutant pGL3Basic was a gift from Frank McCormick (Addgene plasmid # 32732 ; http://n2t.net/addgene:32732 ; RRID:Addgene_32732)
