[The description below was written by a language model from this plasmid's Addgene catalogue record.]
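Description:
-962 human cyclin D1 promoter CREB site mutant pGL3Basic is a luciferase reporter plasmid built on Promega's pGL3Basic backbone (4818 bp without insert), a promoterless, enhancerless vector in which firefly luciferase expression depends entirely on regulatory DNA cloned upstream of the reporter gene. It is maintained as a high-copy plasmid in E. coli under ampicillin selection. No feature table accompanies the record, so the individual backbone elements are not itemised beyond what the catalogue fields state.

The insert is a roughly 1.1 kb fragment of the human CCND1 (cyclin D1) promoter, extending from position -962, placed between the KpnI and HindIII sites of the polylinker, both of which remain intact so the fragment can be excised or exchanged. This version carries a deletion of the eight-base CREB-binding (cAMP response element) site located at about -51, removing that proximal element while leaving the rest of the promoter fragment unchanged. Because luciferase output reads out the activity of the cloned promoter after transfection into mammalian cells, comparing this mutant with a corresponding wild-type -962 construct shows how much the CREB site contributes to cyclin D1 transcription.

The plasmid originates from work examining how beta-catenin regulates cyclin D1 expression in colon carcinoma cells. It is suited to promoter dissection experiments, in which individual transcription factor binding sites are removed to map the elements responsible for basal or signal-induced CCND1 promoter activity.
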