>Addgene plasmid #32732 | -962 human cyclin D1 promoter CREB site mutant pGL3Basic | addgene partial sequence | sequence record 39794 | LucNrev 5'-CCTTATGCAGTTGCTCTCC-3'
GGCGCCGGGCCTTTCTTTATGTTTTTGGCGTCTTCCATGGTGGCTTTACCAACAGTACCGGAATGCCAAG
CTTATCGATTTCGAACCCCTGGGGAGGGCTGTGGGTCCTGGCTGGGTCCGCGCTCGGCTCTCGCTTCTGC
TGCCCCGCGCTCCCTCGCGCTCTTCTGCCCCTCGCCGGAGCGTGCGGACTCTGCTGCTCGCTGCTACTGC
GCCGACAGCCCTCTGGAGGCTCCAGGACTTTGCAACTTCAACAAAACTCCCCTGTAGTCCGTGCTGTTGT
TAAGCAAAGATCAAAGCCCGGCAGAGAATGGGAGCGGGAGGGGGGCGGGGGCGGGCGCAGGGGGAGGGGG
CGCGGGCGCCAAACGCCGGGAGCAGCGAGGGGCAGAGCCCAAAAGCCATCCCTGAGGCGCCGCGCCTGCC
CTGCGGCGGAGTTGCCCCTGTAGTCCGGTTTTCATAGAAATGCAAATCGCCCCGCTGCAGCCTTTCTCCC
CGCCAGGGAAGAGGGGTGCAGGGGGCCCCGTCCGCCTCGAGTGGGTCCCCCGGGATTTAGGGGGTGAGGT
GGAGGTGGCTCTGCAGTAGGGGACAACTAGGAAGGCCGGCAGGCCACACGCAGCCTGGGGAGACCACGAG
AAGGGGTGACTGGGGCGCGGCGACACCCCATATCCAAGCCGGCAGAATGGGCGCATTTCCAAGAA
