>Addgene plasmid #32732 | -962 human cyclin D1 promoter CREB site mutant pGL3Basic | addgene partial sequence | sequence record 39806 | RVprimer3 5'-CTAGCAAAATAGGCTGTCCC-3'
TTTCTCTATCGATAGGTACCGAGCTCTTACGCGTGCTAGCCCGGGCTCGAGATCCCCGGGTACTAAAAAA
AATGAGTCAGAATGGAGATCACTGTTTCTCAGCTTTCCATTCAGAGGTGTGTTTCTCCCGGTTAAATTGC
CGGCACGGGAAGGGAGGGGGTGCAGTTGGGGACCCCCGCAAGGACCGACTGGTCAAGGTAGGAAGGCAGC
CCGAAGAGTCTCCAGGCTAGAAGGACAAGATGAAGGAAATGCTGGCCACCATCTTGGGCTGCTGCTGGAA
TTTTCGGGCATTTATTTTATTTTATTTTTTGAGCGAGCGCATGCTAAGCTGAAATCCCTTTAACTTTTAG
GGTTACCCCCTTGGGCATTTGCAACGACGCCCCTGTGCGCCGGAATGAAACTTGCACAGGGGTTGTGTGC
CCGGTCCTCCCCGTCCTTGCATGCTAAATTAGTTCTTGCAATTTACACGTGTTAATGAAAATGAAAGAAG
ATGCAGTCGCTGAGATTCTTTGGCCGTCTGTCCGCCCGTGGGTGCCCTCGTGGCGTTCTTGGAAATGCGC
CCATTCTGCCGGCTTGGATATGGGGTGTCGCCGCGCCCCAGTCACCCCTTCTCGTGGTCTCCCCAGGCTG
CGTGTGGCCTGCCGGCCTTCCTAGTTGTCCCCTACTGCAGAGCCACCTCCACCTCACCC
